>Addgene plasmid #230368 | AiP13014 - pAAV-AiE0452m_3xC1-minBG-SYFP2-WPRE3-BGHpA (Alias: CN3014) | addgene full sequence | sequence record 461912 | Addgene NGS Result
CCTGCAGGCAGCTGCGCGCTCGCTCGCTCACTGAGGCCGCCCGGGCGTCGGGCGACCTTTGGTCGCCCGG
CCTCAGTGAGCGAGCGAGCGCGCAGAGAGGGAGTGGCCAACTCCATCACTAGGGGTTCCTGCGGCCGCAC
GCGTGTCCTGCTTTCACCAATTAATAATATATGTGGAGACCGTTCTCTACTGGCATATGTGTGTGCATCA
CATAATTATATGTATATATGCAATCCTTTTTCTTGTTGTCTTTTAGAGTCAATTCTATATATATATTTTT
TATTAAGACATTTAAAAGTTCCAAAGTAAAAATAACAAAATCAAGGATACATTGACTCATTTTTATTTTG
TGAGGAAGAAATTTTCCATTTGTCTGTGTGTCCTGCTTTCACCAATTAATAATATATGTGGAGACCGTTC
TCTACTGGCATATGTGTGTGCATCACATAATTATATGTATATATGCAATCCTTTTTCTTGTTGTCTTTTA
GAGTCAATTCTATATATATATTTTTTATTAAGACATTTAAAAGTTCCAAAGTAAAAATAACAAAATCAAG
GATACATTGACTCATTTTTATTTTGTGAGGAAGAAATTTTCCATTTGTCTGTGTGTCCTGCTTTCACCAA
TTAATAATATATGTGGAGACCGTTCTCTACTGGCATATGTGTGTGCATCACATAATTATATGTATATATG
CAATCCTTTTTCTTGTTGTCTTTTAGAGTCAATTCTATATATATATTTTTTATTAAGACATTTAAAAGTT
CCAAAGTAAAAATAACAAAATCAAGGATACATTGACTCATTTTTATTTTGTGAGGAAGAAATTTTCCATT
TGTCTGTGTGAGCTCGGGCTGGGCATAAAAGTCAGGGCAGAGCCATCTATTGCTTACATTTGCTTCTGGG
ATCCAGATCTTTCGAAGCTAGCGCTACCGGTCGCCACCATGGTGAGCAAGGGCGAGGAGCTGTTCACCGG
GGTGGTGCCCATCCTGGTCGAGCTGGACGGCGACGTAAACGGCCACAAGTTCAGCGTGTCCGGCGAGGGC
GAGGGCGATGCCACCTACGGCAAGCTGACCCTGAAGCTGATCTGCACCACCGGCAAGCTGCCCGTGCCCT
GGCCCACCCTCGTGACCACCCTGGGCTACGGCGTGCAGTGCTTCGCCCGCTACCCCGACCACATGAAGCA
GCACGACTTCTTCAAGTCCGCCATGCCCGAAGGCTACGTCCAGGAGCGCACCATCTTCTTCAAGGACGAC
GGCAACTACAAGACCCGCGCCGAGGTGAAGTTCGAGGGCGACACCCTGGTGAACCGCATCGAGCTGAAGG
GCATCGACTTCAAGGAGGACGGCAACATCCTGGGGCACAAGCTGGAGTACAACTACAACAGCCACAACGT
CTATATCACCGCCGACAAGCAGAAGAACGGCATCAAGGCCAACTTCAAGATCCGCCACAACATCGAGGAC
GGCGGCGTGCAGCTCGCCGACCACTACCAGCAGAACACCCCCATCGGCGACGGCCCCGTGCTGCTGCCCG
ACAACCACTACCTGAGCTACCAGTCCAAGCTGAGCAAAGACCCCAACGAGAAGCGCGATCACATGGTCCT
GCTGGAGTTCGTGACCGCCGCCGGGATCACTCTCGGCATGGACGAGCTGTACAAGTAAGTCGACGGCGCG
CCGCGGCCGCGAATTCGATATCATAATCAACCTCTGGATTACAAAATTTGTGAAAGATTGACTGGTATTC
TTAACTATGTTGCTCCTTTTACGCTATGTGGATACGCTGCTTTAATGCCTTTGTATCATGCTATTGCTTC
CCGTATGGCTTTCATTTTCTCCTCCTTGTATAAATCCTGGTTAGTTCTTGCCACGGCGGAACTCATCGCC
GCCTGCCTTGCCCGCTGCTGGACAGGGGCTCGGCTGTTGGGCACTGACAATTCCGTGGCTCGAGAGATCT
TCGACTGTGCCTTCTAGTTGCCAGCCATCTGTTGTTTGCCCCTCCCCCGTGCCTTCCTTGACCCTGGAAG
GTGCCACTCCCACTGTCCTTTCCTAATAAAATGAGGAAATTGCATCGCATTGTCTGAGTAGGTGTCATTC
TATTCTGGGGGGTGGGGTGGGGCAGGACAGCAAGGGGGAGGATTGGGAAGACAATAGCAGGCATGAGATC
TCACGTGCGGACCGAGCGGCCGCAGGAACCCCTAGTGATGGAGTTGGCCACTCCCTCTCTGCGCGCTCGC
TCGCTCACTGAGGCCGGGCGACCAAAGGTCGCCCGACGCCCGGGCTTTGCCCGGGCGGCCTCAGTGAGCG
AGCGAGCGCGCAGCTGCCTGCAGGGGCGCCTGATGCGGTATTTTCTCCTTACGCATCTGTGCGGTATTTC
ACACCGCATA
[95 nt withheld, positions 2391-2485]
T
[46 nt withheld, positions 2487-2532]
C
[141 nt withheld, positions 2534-2674]
CCTTTGACGTTGGAGTCCACGTTCTTT
[37 nt withheld, positions 2702-2738]
ACTCTATCTCGGGCTATTCTTTTGATTTATAAGGGATTTTGCCGATTTCGGTCTATTGGTTAAAAAATGA
GCTGATTTAACAAAAATTTAACGCGAATTTTAACAAAATATTAACGTTTACAATTTTATGGTGCACTCTC
AGTACAATCTGCTCTGATGCCGCATAGTTAAGCCAGCCCCGACACCCGCCAACACCCGCTGACGCGCCCT
GACGGGCTTGTCTGCTCCCGGCATCCGCTTACAGACAAGCTGTGACCGTCTCCGGGAGCTGCATGTGTCA
GAGGTTTTCACCGTCATCACCGAAACGCGCGAGACGAAAGGGCCTCGTGATACGCCTATTTTTATAGGTT
AATGTCATGATAATAATGGTTTCTTAGACGTCAGGTGGCACTTTTCGGGGAAATGTGCGCGGAACCCCTA
TTTGTTTATTTTTCTAAATACATTCAAATATGTATCCGCTCATGAGACAATAACCCTGATAAATGCTTCA
ATAATATTGAAAAAGGAAGAGTATGAGTATTCAACATTTCCGTGTCGCCCTTATTCCCTTTTTTGCGGCA
TTTTGCCTTCCTGTTTTTGCTCACCCAGAAACGCTGGTGAAAGTAAAAGATGCTGAAGATCAGTTGGGTG
CACGAGTGGGTTACATCGAACTGGATCTCAACAGCGGTAAGATCCTTGAGAGTTTTCGCCCCGAAGAACG
TTTTCCAATGATGAGCACTTTTAAAGTTCTGCTATGTGGCGCGGTATTATCCCGTATTGACGCCGGGCAA
GAGCAACTCGGTCGCCGCATACACTATTCTCAGAATGACTTGGTTGAGTACTCACCAGTCACAGAAAAGC
ATCTTACGGATGGCATGACAGTAAGAGAATTATGCAGTGCTGCCATAACCATGAGTGATAACACTGCGGC
CAACTTACTTCTGACAACGATCGGAGGACCGAAGGAGCTAACCGCTTTTTTGCACAACATGGGGGATCAT
GTAACTCGCCTTGATCGTTGGGAACCGGAGCTGAATGAAGCCATACCAAACGACGAGCGTGACACCACGA
TGCCTGTAGCAATGGCAACAACGTTGCGCAAACTATTAACTGGCGAACTACTTACTCTAGCTTCCCGGCA
ACAATTAATAGACTGGATGGAGGCGGATAAAGTTGCAGGACCACTTCTGCGCTCGGCCCTTCCGGCTGGC
TGGTTTATTGCTGATAAATCTGGAGCCGGTGAGCGTGGGTCTCGCGGTATCATTGCAGCACTGGGGCCAG
ATGGTAAGCCCTCCCGTATCGTAGTTATCTACACGACGGGGAGTCAGGCAACTATGGATGAACGAAATAG
ACAGATCGCTGAGATAGGTGCCTCACTGATTAAGCATTGGTAACTGTCAGACCAAGTTTACTCATATATA
CTTTAGATTGATTTAAAACTTCATTTTTAATTTAAAAGGATCTAGGTGAAGATCCTTTTTGATAATCTCA
TGACCAAAATCCCTTAACGTGAGTTTTCGTTCCACTGAGCGTCAGACCCCGTAGAAAAGATCAAAGGATC
TTCTTGAGATCCTTTTTTTCTGCGCGTAATCTGCTGCTTGCAAACAAAAAAACCACCGCTACCAGCGGTG
GTTTGTTTGCCGGATCAAGAGCTACCAACTCTTTTTCCGAAGGTAACTGGCTTCAGCAGAGCGCAGATAC
CAAATACTGTTCTTCTAGTGTAGCCGTAGTTAGGCCACCACTTCAAGAACTCTGTAGCACCGCCTACATA
CCTCGCTCTGCTAATCCTGTTACCAGTGGCTGCTGCCAGTGGCGATAAGTCGTGTCTTACCGGGTTGGAC
TCAAGACGATAGTTACCGGATAAGGCGCAGCGGTCGGGCTGAACGGGGGGTTCGTGCACACAGCCCAGCT
TGGAGCGAACGACCTACACCGAACTGAGATACCTACAGCGTGAGCTATGAGAAAGCGCCACGCTTCCCGA
AGGGAGAAAGGCGGACAGGTATCCGGTAAGCGGCAGGGTCGGAACAGGAGAGCGCACGAGGGAGCTTCCA
GGGGGAAACGCCTGGTATCTTTATAGTCCTGTCGGGTTTCGCCACCTCTGACTTGAGCGTCGATTTTTGT
GATGCTCGTCAGGGGGGCGGAGCCTATGGAAAAACGCCAGCAACGCGGCCTTTTTACGGTTCCTGGCCTT
TTGCTGGCCTTTTGCTCACATGT
Features (pLannotate 1.2.2; 14 found; start..end, strand, type, name):
     12..39      +  repeat_region  AAV2 ITR (fragment): inverted terminal repeat of adeno-associated virus serotype 2 inverted
     68..95      +  repeat_region  AAV2 ITR (fragment): inverted terminal repeat of adeno-associated virus serotype 2 inverted
    949..1665    +  CDS            SYFP2: SYFP2 is a basic (constitutively fluorescent) yellow fluorescent protein published in 2006, derived from Aequorea victoria. It is reported to be a very rapidly-maturing monomer with moderate acid sensitivity.
   1705..1862    +  misc_feature   WPRE (fragment): woodchuck hepatitis virus posttranscriptional regulatory element
   1868..1948    +  misc_feature   WPRE (fragment): woodchuck hepatitis virus posttranscriptional regulatory element
   1965..2076    +  polyA_signal   bGH poly(A) signal: bovine growth hormone polyadenylation signal
   2194..2334    +  repeat_region  AAV2 ITR: inverted terminal repeat of adeno-associated virus serotype 2 inverted
   2339..2390    -  misc_feature   bom (fragment): basis of mobility region from pBR322
   2409..2864    +  rep_origin     f1 ori (sequence partly withheld): f1 bacteriophage origin of replication; arrow indicates direction of (+) strand synthesis
   2865..2914    -  misc_feature   bom (fragment): basis of mobility region from pBR322
   3016..3051    -  CDS            rop (fragment): Rop protein, which maintains plasmids at low copy number; rop
   3146..3250    +  promoter       AmpR promoter: bla
   3251..4111    +  CDS            AmpR: β-lactamase; bla; confers resistance to ampicillin, carbenicillin, and related antibiotics
   4282..4870    +  rep_origin     ori: high-copy-number ColE1/pMB1/pBR322/pUC origin of replication
