[The description below was written by a language model from this plasmid's Addgene catalogue record and pLannotate feature annotations shown in this document.]
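Description:
AiP13014 - pAAV-AiE0452m_3xC1-minBG-SYFP2-WPRE3-BGHpA (alias CN3014) is an AAV transfer plasmid built on a pAAV2 backbone, about 4.9 kb in the sequenced record, and intended for packaging a reporter genome into recombinant adeno-associated virus for delivery to brain tissue. It is propagated in bacteria as a high-copy plasmid through a ColE1/pUC-type origin and selected with ampicillin via the β-lactamase gene and its native promoter. The backbone also carries an f1 phage origin and small remnants of pBR322 bom and rop sequences. A recombination-deficient growth strain is recorded, consistent with the need to keep the repetitive ITRs intact.

The payload lies between AAV2 inverted terminal repeats, which provide the signals for genome replication and encapsidation. The downstream ITR is annotated in full, whereas the upstream one is detected only as two short fragments. The AiE0452m_3xC1 enhancer, which by its name appears to be a three-copy concatemer of a core enhancer element, is paired with the minBG minimal promoter. Neither is annotated in the feature table, but they presumably occupy the unannotated stretch upstream of the coding sequence. Because a minimal promoter has little activity on its own, expression depends on the enhancer, which is meant to restrict it to specific brain cell populations; the record does not say which ones. The expressed gene is SYFP2, a fast-maturing monomeric yellow fluorescent protein. It is followed by WPRE3, a shortened woodchuck posttranscriptional element that boosts transcript expression (annotated as two WPRE fragments), and the bovine growth hormone polyadenylation signal. The construct serves as a fluorescent reporter for labelling enhancer-defined cell types and assessing enhancer specificity, as part of a larger enhancer AAV toolkit for genetic access to cortical cell types.
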