Addgene plasmid #230368: AiP13014 - pAAV-AiE0452m_3xC1-minBG-SYFP2-WPRE3-BGHpA (Alias: CN3014)
Purpose: AiE0452m_3xC1 is an enhancer sequence, designed to drive AAV-mediated transgene expression in specific populations of brain cells
Depositing lab: Allen Institute for Brain Science & Jonathan Ting. Depositing organization: Allen Institute. Publication: A suite of enhancer AAVs and transgenic mouse lines for genetic access to cortical cell types. Ben-Simon Y, Hooper M, Narayan S, Daigle TL, Dwivedi D, Way SW, Oster A, Stafford DA, Mich JK, Taormina MJ, Martinez RA, Opitz-Araya X, Roth JR, Alexander JR, Allen S, Amster A, Arbuckle J, Ayala A, Baker PM, Bakken TE, Barcelli T, Barta S, Bendrick J, Bertagnolli D, Bielstein C, Bishwakarma P, Bowlus J, Boyer G, Brouner K, Casian B, Casper T, Chakka AB, Chakrabarty R, Chance RK, Chavan S, Clark M, Colbert K, Collman F, Daniel S, Departee M, DiValentin P, Donadio N, Dotson N, Egdorf T, Fliss T, Gabitto M, Garcia J, Gary A, Gasperini M, Gloe J, Goldy J, Gore BB, Graybuck L, Greisman N, Haeseleer F, Halterman C, Haradon Z, Hastings SD, Helback O, Ho W, Hockemeyer D, Huang C, Huff S, Hunker A, Johansen N, Jones D, Juneau Z, Kalmbach B, Kannan M, Khem S, Kussick E, Kutsal R, Larsen R, Lee C, Lee AY, Leibly M, Lenz GH, Li S, Liang E, Lusk N, Madigan Z, Malloy J, Malone J, McCue R, Melchor J, Mollenkopf T, Moosman S, Morin E, Newman D, Ng L, Ngo K, Omstead V, Otto S, Oyama A, Pena N, Pham T, Phillips E, Pom CA, Potekhina L, Ransford S, Ray PL, Rette D, Reynoldson C, Rimorin C, Rocha D, Ruiz A, Sanchez REA, Sawyer L, Sedeno-Cortes A, Sevigny JP, Shapovalova N, Shepard N, Shulga L, Sigler AR, Siverts L, Soliman S, Somasundaram S, Staats B, Stewart K, Szelenyi E, Tieu M, Trader C, Tran A, van Velthoven CTJ, Walker M, Wang Y, Weed N, Wirthlin M, Wood T, Wynalda B, Yao Z, Zhou T, Ariza J, Dee N, Reding M, Ronellenfitch K, Mufti S, Sunkin SM, Smith KA, Esposito L, Waters J, Thyagarajan B, Yao S, Lein ES, Zeng H, Levi BP, Ngai J, Ting JT, Tasic B. Cell. 2025 May 16:S0092-8674(25)00513-6. doi: 10.1016/j.cell.2025.05.002. PubMed 40403729.
Backbone
  Vector backbone: pAAV2
  Vector type: AAV
Growth in bacteria
  Bacterial resistance: Ampicillin, 100 μg/mL
  Growth temperature: 37°C
  Growth strain: NEB Stable
  Copy number: High Copy
Gene/Insert
  Gene/Insert name: SYFP2
  Species: Synthetic
  Promoter: minBG
  Cloning method: Gibson Cloning
Terms and licenses: Academic/Nonprofit Terms; Industry Terms: Not Available to Industry
How to cite: AiP13014 - pAAV-AiE0452m_3xC1-minBG-SYFP2-WPRE3-BGHpA (Alias: CN3014) was a gift from Allen Institute for Brain Science & Jonathan Ting (Addgene plasmid # 230368 ; http://n2t.net/addgene:230368 ; RRID:Addgene_230368)
